Addgene plasmid #227995: pRS416-ADH1p- BASU-FKBP-NLS-HA3
Purpose: Expresses BASU-FKBP-NLS fusion from ADH1 promoter; yeast BioID
Depositing lab: Joseph Reese. Depositing organization: Pennsylvania State University. Publication: Characterization of BioID tagging systems in budding yeast and exploring the interactome of the Ccr4-Not complex. Pfannenstein J, Tyryshkin M, Gulden ME, Doud EH, Mosley AL, Reese JC. G3 (Bethesda). 2024 Sep 13:jkae221. doi: 10.1093/g3journal/jkae221. PubMed 39271111.
Backbone
  Vector backbone: pRS416
  Vector type: Yeast Expression
  Selectable markers: URA3
Growth in bacteria
  Bacterial resistance: Ampicillin, 100 μg/mL
  Growth temperature: 37°C
  Growth strain: DH5alpha
  Copy number: High Copy
Gene/Insert
  Gene/Insert name: BASU-FKBP
  Species: Other
  Promoter: ADH1
  Tag / fusion protein: HA tag (C terminal on insert)
  Cloning method: Ligation Independent Cloning
Terms and licenses: Academic/Nonprofit Terms; Industry Terms: Not Available to Industry
How to cite: pRS416-ADH1p- BASU-FKBP-NLS-HA3 was a gift from Joseph Reese (Addgene plasmid # 227995 ; http://n2t.net/addgene:227995 ; RRID:Addgene_227995)
