[The description below was written by a language model from this plasmid's Addgene catalogue record and pLannotate feature annotations shown in this document.]
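Description:
pRS416-ADH1p-BASU-FKBP-NLS-HA3 is a yeast–E. coli shuttle expression plasmid of about 6.9 kb built on the pRS416 backbone. In Saccharomyces cerevisiae it is maintained as a low-copy centromeric episome through a CEN6/ARS element and selected by uracil prototrophy via the URA3 marker, which can also be counterselected with 5-fluoroorotic acid. In bacteria it replicates from a high-copy ColE1/pUC-type origin and is selected with ampicillin through the β-lactamase gene. An f1 phage origin and the pBluescript-derived remnants typical of this vector family (lacZα fragment, lac promoter/operator, and flanking T7 and T3 promoters) are also present.

The expression cassette sits in the polylinker region and is driven by the constitutive S. cerevisiae ADH1 promoter. It encodes BASU, an engineered promiscuous biotin ligase derived from the Bacillus subtilis BirA protein, annotated here as a birA fragment. BASU is fused in frame to an FKBP domain and followed by a C-terminal triple HA epitope tag for detection. The annotation tool matches the FKBP segment to the F36V variant of FKBP12 (DmrB), although the catalogue entry simply calls it FKBP. The nuclear localization signal named in the construct title is not separately annotated. It presumably lies in the short unannotated stretch between FKBP and the HA tags. No yeast transcription terminator is annotated downstream of the fusion.

The plasmid is intended for BioID proximity labelling in budding yeast. It supplies a nuclear-targeted biotin ligase, and the associated study compared BioID tagging systems and examined the Ccr4-Not interactome. The FKBP moiety suggests ligand-induced recruitment to a partner protein, but the record does not describe this role.
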