Features (pLannotate 1.2.2; 23 found; start..end, strand, type, name):
    789..893     -  promoter       AmpR promoter: bla
    930..1433    +  misc_feature   CEN/ARS: S. cerevisiae CEN6 centromere fused to an autonomously replicating sequence
   1501..1536    +  CDS            rop (fragment): Rop protein, which maintains plasmids at low copy number; rop
   1638..1687    +  misc_feature   bom (fragment): basis of mobility region from pBR322
   1695..1910    +  promoter       URA3 promoter: S. cerevisiae URA3
   1911..2714    +  CDS            URA3: orotidine-5'-phosphate decarboxylase, required for uracil biosynthesis; S. cerevisiae URA3; yeast auxotrophic marker, counterselectable with 5-fluoroorotic acid (5-FOA)
   2793..2844    +  misc_feature   bom (fragment): basis of mobility region from pBR322
   2872..3300    -  rep_origin     f1 ori (sequence partly withheld): f1 bacteriophage origin of replication; arrow indicates direction of (+) strand synthesis
   3304..3459    -  CDS            lacZα (fragment): LacZα fragment of β-galactosidase; lacZ fragment
   3467..3485    +  promoter       T7 promoter: promoter for bacteriophage T7 RNA polymerase
   3623..4324    +  promoter       ADH1 promoter: S. cerevisiae ADH1; promoter for alcohol dehydrogenase 1
   4325..4345    -  misc_feature   MCS (fragment): pBluescript multiple cloning site
   4343..5131    +  CDS            birA (fragment): BIRA_BACSU - Experimental evidence at protein level: Swiss-Prot protein existence level 1. Acts both as a biotin--[acetyl-CoA-carboxylase] ligase and a repressor. From Bacillus subtilis (strain 168).
   5153..5473    +  CDS            DmrB: F36V mutant of FK506-binding protein FKBP12 binds synthetic ligands that do not bind wild-type FKBP
   5501..5590    +  CDS            3xHA: three tandem HA epitope tags
   5597..5626    -  misc_feature   MCS (fragment): pBluescript multiple cloning site
   5639..5657    -  promoter       T3 promoter: promoter for bacteriophage T3 RNA polymerase
   5702..5718    -  protein_bind   lac operator: The lac repressor binds to the lac operator to inhibit transcription in E. coli. This inhibition can be relieved by adding lactose or isopropyl-β-D-thiogalactopyranoside (IPTG). lac repressor encoded by lacI
   5726..5756    -  promoter       lac promoter: promoter for the E. coli lac operon
   5771..5792    -  protein_bind   CAP binding site: CAP binding activates transcription in the presence of cAMP. E. coli catabolite activator protein
   5805..5897    -  CDS            lacI (fragment): lac repressor; lacI; The lac repressor binds to the lac operator to inhibit transcription in E. coli. This inhibition can be relieved by adding lactose or isopropyl-β-D-thiogalactopyranoside (IPTG).
   6080..6668    -  rep_origin     ori: high-copy-number ColE1/pMB1/pBR322/pUC origin of replication
   6839..788     -  CDS            AmpR (across the origin): β-lactamase; bla; confers resistance to ampicillin, carbenicillin, and related antibiotics
>Addgene plasmid #227995 | pRS416-ADH1p- BASU-FKBP-NLS-HA3 | addgene full sequence | sequence record 454045 | Addgene NGS Result
CCCGTCGTGTAGATAACTACGATACGGGAGGGCTTACCATCTGGCCCCAGTGCTGCAATGATACCGCGAG
ACCCACGCTCACCGGCTCCAGATTTATCAGCAATAAACCAGCCAGCCGGAAGGGCCGAGCGCAGAAGTGG
TCCTGCAACTTTATCCGCCTCCATCCAGTCTATTAATTGTTGCCGGGAAGCTAGAGTAAGTAGTTCGCCA
GTTAATAGTTTGCGCAACGTTGTTGCCATTGCTACAGGCATCGTGGTGTCACGCTCGTCGTTTGGTATGG
CTTCATTCAGCTCCGGTTCCCAACGATCAAGGCGAGTTACATGATCCCCCATGTTGTGCAAAAAAGCGGT
TAGCTCCTTCGGTCCTCCGATCGTTGTCAGAAGTAAGTTGGCCGCAGTGTTATCACTCATGGTTATGGCA
GCACTGCATAATTCTCTTACTGTCATGCCATCCGTAAGATGCTTTTCTGTGACTGGTGAGTACTCAACCA
AGTCATTCTGAGAATAGTGTATGCGGCGACCGAGTTGCTCTTGCCCGGCGTCAATACGGGATAATACCGC
GCCACATAGCAGAACTTTAAAAGTGCTCATCATTGGAAAACGTTCTTCGGGGCGAAAACTCTCAAGGATC
TTACCGCTGTTGAGATCCAGTTCGATGTAACCCACTCGTGCACCCAACTGATCTTCAGCATCTTTTACTT
TCACCAGCGTTTCTGGGTGAGCAAAAACAGGAAGGCAAAATGCCGCAAAAAAGGGAATAAGGGCGACACG
GAAATGTTGAATACTCATACTCTTCCTTTTTCAATATTATTGAAGCATTTATCAGGGTTATTGTCTCATG
AGCGGATACATATTTGAATGTATTTAGAAAAATAAACAAATAGGGGTTCCGCGCACATTTCCCCGAAAAG
TGCCACCTGGGTCCTTTTCATCACGTGCTATAAAAATAATTATAATTTAAATTTTTTAATATAAATATAT
AAATTAAAAATAGAAAGTAAAAAAAGAAATTAAAGAAAAAATAGTTTTTGTTTTCCGAAGATGTAAAAGA
CTCTAGGGGGATCGCCAACAAATACTACCTTTTATCTTGCTCTTCCTGCTCTCAGGTATTAATGCCGAAT
TGTTTCATCTTGTCTGTGTAGAAGACCACACACGAAAATCCTGTGATTTTACATTTTACTTATCGTTAAT
CGAATGTATATCTATTTAATCTGCTTTTCTTGTCTAATAAATATATATGTAAAGTACGCTTTTTGTTGAA
ATTTTTTAAACCTTTGTTTATTTTTTTTTCTTCATTCCGTAACTCTTCTACCTTCTTTATTTACTTTCTA
AAATCCAAATACAAAACATAAAAATAAATAAACACAGAGTAAATTCCCAAATTATTCCATCATTAAAAGA
TACGAGGCGCGTGTAAGTTACAGGCAAGCGATCCGTCTAAGAAACCATTATTATCATGACATTAACCTAT
AAAAATAGGCGTATCACGAGGCCCTTTCGTCTCGCGCGTTTCGGTGATGACGGTGAAAACCTCTGACACA
TGCAGCTCCCGGAGACGGTCACAGCTTGTCTGTAAGCGGATGCCGGGAGCAGACAAGCCCGTCAGGGCGC
GTCAGCGGGTGTTGGCGGGTGTCGGGGCTGGCTTAACTATGCGGCATCAGAGCAGATTGTACTGAGAGTG
CACCATACCACCTTTTCAATTCATCATTTTTTTTTTATTCTTTTTTTTGATTTCGGTTTCCTTGAAATTT
TTTTGATTCGGTAATCTCCGAACAGAAGGAAGAACGAAGGAAGGAGCACAGACTTAGATTGGTATATATA
CGCATATGTAGTGTTGAAGAAACATGAAATTGCCCAGTATTCTTAACCCAACTGCACAGAACAAAAACCT
GCAGGAAACGAAGATAAATCATGTCGAAAGCTACATATAAGGAACGTGCTGCTACTCATCCTAGTCCTGT
TGCTGCCAAGCTATTTAATATCATGCACGAAAAGCAAACAAACTTGTGTGCTTCATTGGATGTTCGTACC
ACCAAGGAATTACTGGAGTTAGTTGAAGCATTAGGTCCCAAAATTTGTTTACTAAAAACACATGTGGATA
TCTTGACTGATTTTTCCATGGAGGGCACAGTTAAGCCGCTAAAGGCATTATCCGCCAAGTACAATTTTTT
ACTCTTCGAAGACAGAAAATTTGCTGACATTGGTAATACAGTCAAATTGCAGTACTCTGCGGGTGTATAC
AGAATAGCAGAATGGGCAGACATTACGAATGCACACGGTGTGGTGGGCCCAGGTATTGTTAGCGGTTTGA
AGCAGGCGGCAGAAGAAGTAACAAAGGAACCTAGAGGCCTTTTGATGTTAGCAGAATTGTCATGCAAGGG
CTCCCTATCTACTGGAGAATATACTAAGGGTACTGTTGACATTGCGAAGAGCGACAAAGATTTTGTTATC
GGCTTTATTGCTCAAAGAGACATGGGTGGAAGAGATGAAGGTTACGATTGGTTGATTATGACACCCGGTG
TGGGTTTAGATGACAAGGGAGACGCATTGGGTCAACAGTATAGAACCGTGGATGATGTGGTCTCTACAGG
ATCTGACATTATTATTGTTGGAAGAGGACTATTTGCAAAGGGAAGGGATGCTAAGGTAGAGGGTGAACGT
TACAGAAAAGCAGGCTGGGAAGCATATTTGAGAAGATGCGGCCAGCAAAACTAAAAAACTGTATTATAAG
TAAATGCATGTATACTAAACTCACAAATTAGAGCTTCAATTTAATTATATCAGTTATTACCCTATGCGGT
GTGAAATACCGCACAGATGCGTAAGGAGAAAATACCGCATCAGGAAATTGTAAGCGTTAATATTTTGTTA
AAATTCGCGTTAAATTTTTGTTAAATCAGCTCATTTTTTAACCAATAGGCCGAAATCGGCAAAATCCCTT
ATAAATCAAAAGAATAGACCGAGATAGGGT
[37 nt withheld, positions 2971-3007]
AAAGAACGTGGACTCCAACGTCAAAGG
[49 nt withheld, positions 3035-3083]
T
[91 nt withheld, positions 3085-3175]
G
[124 nt withheld, positions 3177-3300]
CCATTCGCCATTCAGGCTGCGCAACTGTTGGGAAGGGCGATCGGTGCGGGCCTCTTCGCTATTACGCCAG
CTGGCGAAAGGGGGATGTGCTGCAAGGCGATTAAGTTGGGTAACGCCAGGGTTTTCCCAGTCACGACGTT
GTAAAACGACGGCCAGTGAGCGCGCGTAATACGACTCACTATAGGGCGAATTGGGTACCAAGGGAACTTT
ACACTTCTCCTATGCACATATATTAATTAAAGTCCAATGCTAGTAGAGAAGGGGGGTAACACCCCTCCGC
GCTCTTTTCCGATTTTTTTCTAAACCGTGGAATATTTCGGATATCCTTTTGTTGTTTCCGGGTGTACAAT
ATGGACTTCCTCTTTTCTGGCAACCAAACCCATACATCGGGATTCCTATAATACCTTCGTTGGTCTCCCT
AACATGTAGGTGGCGGAGGGGAGATATACAATAGAACAGATACCAGACAAGACATAATGGGCTAAACAAG
ACTACACCAATTACACTGCCTCATTGATGGTGGTACATAACGAACTAATACTGTAGCCCTAGACTTGATA
GCCATCATCATATCGAAGTTTCACTACCCTTTTTCCATTTGCCATCTATTGAAGTAATAATAGGCGCATG
CAACTTCTTTTCTTTTTTTTTCTTTTCTCTCTCCCCCGTTGTTGTCTCACCATATCCGCAATGACAAAAA
AATGATGGAAGACACTAAAGGAAAAAATTAACGACAAAGACAGCACCAACAGATGTCGTTGTTCCAGAGC
TGATGAGGGGTATCTCGAAGCACACGAAACTTTTTCCTTCCTTCATTCACGCACACTACTCTCTAATGAG
CAACGGTATACGGCCTTCCTTCCAGTTACTTGAATTTGAAATAAACAAAAGTTTGCTGTCTTGCTATCAA
GTATAAATAGACCTGCAATTATTAATCTTTTGTTTCCTCGTCATTGTTCTCGTTCCCTTTCTTCCTTGTT
TCTTTTTCTGCACAATATTTCAAGCTATACCAAGCATACAATCAGTCGACGGTATCGATAAGCTTAAAAT
GTCTGGCAAGCTGAGCGAAAGTGAGATTAGATTCGGTTTAAAAACTGAGGTCATGGGTCAACATTTGATA
TACCATGACGTACTGTCTAGCACACAAAAGACCGCTCACGAGTTAGCAAACAATAACGCTCCCGAAGGTA
CATTGGTCGTTGCGGATAAACAAACGGCTGGTAGAGGCGGAATGAGTAGGGTCTGGCATTCACAAGAAGG
AAATGGTGTGTGGATGTCCTTGATACTAAGGCCAGACATACCGTTACAAAAAACCCCGCAACTAACCCTT
TTGGCTGCGGTGGCCGTGGTTCAGGGGATCGAGGAAGCCGCTGGGATCCAAACGGACATAAAATGGCCGA
ATGACATTCTAATCAACGGCAAAAAAACAGTCGGGATTCTGACCGAAATGCAAGCCGAAGAGGACAGGGT
AAGAAGTGTGATCATTGGGATTGGCATCAATGTAAATCAGCAACCTAATGATTTCCCGGACGAATTAAAG
GACATAGCCACCTCTCTTAGCCAAGCCGCTGGCGAAAAAATAGACCGTGCTGGAGTGATCCAGCATATAC
TTCTATGCTTTGAGAAGAGGTACAGAGACTACATGACTCATGGTTTTACGCCAATAAAGCTGTTGTGGGA
ATCCTACGCTCTGGGAATAGGAACTAACATGCGTGCTAGAACACTGAATGGTACATTTTACGGTAAGGCC
CTAGGGATTGACGACGAAGGTGTACTTCTTCTTGAGACAAACGAGGGCATAAAAAAGATATACAGTGCTG
ACATATCTTTGAGGGGTTCTGGTGGTGCTAGCGGAGTGCAGGTGGAAACCATCTCCCCAGGAGACGGGCG
CACCTTCCCCAAGCGCGGCCAGACCTGCGTGGTGCACTACACCGGGATGCTTGAAGATGGAAAGAAATTT
GATTCCTCCCGGGACAGAAACAAGCCCTTTAAGTTTATGCTAGGCAAGCAGGAGGTGATCCGAGGCTGGG
AAGAAGGGGTTGCCCAGATGAGTGTGGGTCAGAGAGCCAAACTGACTATATCTCCAGATTATGCCTATGG
TGCCACTGGGCACCCAGGCATCATCCCACCACATGCCACTCTCGTCTTCGATGTGGAGCTTCTAAAACTG
GAAACTCCACCAAAAAAGAAAAGAAAAGTTTACCCATACGATGTTCCTGACTATGCGGGCTATCCGTATG
ACGTCCCGGACTATGCAGGATCTTATCCATATGACGTTCCAGATTACGCTGCTTGATCTAGAGCGGCCGC
CACCGCGGTGGAGCTCCAGCTTTTGTTCCCTTTAGTGAGGGTTAATTGCGCGCTTGGCGTAATCATGGTC
ATAGCTGTTTCCTGTGTGAAATTGTTATCCGCTCACAATTCCACACAACATACGAGCCGGAAGCATAAAG
TGTAAAGCCTGGGGTGCCTAATGAGTGAGCTAACTCACATTAATTGCGTTGCGCTCACTGCCCGCTTTCC
AGTCGGGAAACCTGTCGTGCCAGCTGCATTAATGAATCGGCCAACGCGCGGGGAGAGGCGGTTTGCGTAT
TGGGCGCTCTTCCGCTTCCTCGCTCACTGACTCGCTGCGCTCGGTCGTTCGGCTGCGGCGAGCGGTATCA
GCTCACTCAAAGGCGGTAATACGGTTATCCACAGAATCAGGGGATAACGCAGGAAAGAACATGTGAGCAA
AAGGCCAGCAAAAGGCCAGGAACCGTAAAAAGGCCGCGTTGCTGGCGTTTTTCCATAGGCTCCGCCCCCC
TGACGAGCATCACAAAAATCGACGCTCAAGTCAGAGGTGGCGAAACCCGACAGGACTATAAAGATACCAG
GCGTTTCCCCCTGGAAGCTCCCTCGTGCGCTCTCCTGTTCCGACCCTGCCGCTTACCGGATACCTGTCCG
CCTTTCTCCCTTCGGGAAGCGTGGCGCTTTCTCATAGCTCACGCTGTAGGTATCTCAGTTCGGTGTAGGT
CGTTCGCTCCAAGCTGGGCTGTGTGCACGAACCCCCCGTTCAGCCCGACCGCTGCGCCTTATCCGGTAAC
TATCGTCTTGAGTCCAACCCGGTAAGACACGACTTATCGCCACTGGCAGCAGCCACTGGTAACAGGATTA
GCAGAGCGAGGTATGTAGGCGGTGCTACAGAGTTCTTGAAGTGGTGGCCTAACTACGGCTACACTAGAAG
AACAGTATTTGGTATCTGCGCTCTGCTGAAGCCAGTTACCTTCGGAAAAAGAGTTGGTAGCTCTTGATCC
GGCAAACAAACCACCGCTGGTAGCGGTGGTTTTTTTGTTTGCAAGCAGCAGATTACGCGCAGAAAAAAAG
GATCTCAAGAAGATCCTTTGATCTTTTCTACGGGGTCTGACGCTCAGTGGAACGAAAACTCACGTTAAGG
GATTTTGGTCATGAGATTATCAAAAAGGATCTTCACCTAGATCCTTTTAAATTAAAAATGAAGTTTTAAA
TCAATCTAAAGTATATATGAGTAAACTTGGTCTGACAGTTACCAATGCTTAATCAGTGAGGCACCTATCT
CAGCGATCTGTCTATTTCGTTCATCCATAGTTGCCTGACTC
